>Addgene plasmid #122268 | pGAD-Atg17(F317G) | addgene full sequence | sequence record 239281 | Addgene NGS Result
TTGCATGCAACTTCTTTTCTTTTTTTTTCTTTTCTCTCTCCCCCGTTGTTGTCTCACCATATCCGCAATG
ACAAAAAAATGATGGAAGACACTAAAGGAAAAAATTAACGACAAAGACAGCACCAACAGATGTCGTTGTT
CCAGAGCTGATGAGGGGTATCTCGAAGCACACGAAACTTTTTCCTTCCTTCATTCACGCACACTACTCTC
TAATGAGCAACGGTATACGGCCTTCCTTCCAGTTACTTGAATTTGAAATAAAAAAAAGTTTGCTGTCTTG
CTATCAAGTATAAATAGACCTGCAATTATTAATCTTTTGTTTCCTCGTCATTGTTCTCGTTCCCTTTCTT
CCTTGTTTCTTTTTCTGCACAATATTTCAAGCTATACCAAGCATACAATCAACTCCAAGCTTTGCAAAGA
TGGATAAAGCGGAATTAATTCCCGAGCCTCCAAAAAAGAAGAGAAAGGTCGAATTGGGTACCGCCGCCAA
TTTTAATCAAAGTGGGAATATTGCTGATAGCTCATTGTCCTTCACTTTCACTAACAGTAGCAACGGTCCG
AACCTCATAACAACTCAAACAAATTCTCAAGCGCTTTCACAACCAATTGCCTCCTCTAACGTTCATGATA
ACTTCATGAATAATGAAATCACGGCTAGTAAAATTGATGATGGTAATAATTCAAAACCACTGTCACCTGG
TTGGACGGACCAAACTGCGTATAACGCGTTTGGAATCACTACAGGGATGTTTAATACCACTACAATGGAT
GATGTATATAACTATCTATTCGATGATGAAGATACCCCACCAAACCCAAAAAAAGAGATCGAATTCCCCG
GGGGATCCATCGATAACGAAGCAGATGTTACAAAATTTGTTAATAATGCCAGGAAAACGCTGACCGATGC
TCAACTTTTATGTTCAAGTGCTAATTTAAGGATTGTAGATATTAAGAAAAAATTGTCATCTTGGCAGTTG
AGTATTTCAAAACTCAATTTTCTAATAGTTGGCTTGAGACAGCAAGGAAAGTTTCTTTACACTATTTTAA
AGGAAGGCATTGGGACAAAGCTAATCCAGAAACAATGGAATCAAGCTGTCTTAGTGGTCTTAGTTGATGA
GATGAAGTACTGGCAATATGAAATCACTTCTAAAGTACAAAGGTTGGATGGTATAGTAAATGAATTGAGC
ATATCAGAAAAAGATGATACCGATCCCTCTAAACTAGGAGATTACATCTCGAGAGACAACGTTAACTTAT
TGAATGACAAACTGAAAGAAGTGCCAGTAATTGAGCGTCAAATTGAAAACATTAAGCTTCAATACGAAAA
TATGGTCAGAAAAGTTAACAAAGAACTGATTGATACCAAGTTGACGGACGTAACTCAAAAATTCCAAAGT
AAATTTGGTATAGATAACCTGATGGAAACAAATGTTGCAGAGCAGTTTAGCAGGGAACTAACGGACCTTG
AAAAAGATTTAGCAGAGATAATGAATTCATTGACACAGCACTTTGATAAGACATTGCTGTTACAAGATAA
AAAAATTGATAACGATGAACGTGAGGAGCTGTTTAAGGTGGTACAAGGCGACGACAAAGAACTATACAAC
ATTTTCAAAACTCTGCATGAGGTAATTGATGACGTGGACAAAACAATTCTTAACTTGGGTCAATTTTTGC
AGGCAAAAATAAAGGAAAAGACAGAACTACACAGCGAAGTTTCTGAAATAATAAACGATTTCAATAGAAA
TTTGGAATATCTATTAATCTTTAAAGATATTTCCAATCTGATTGATAGCGGTAAAAATTCCTGTACACAA
GATATTCAAACAACTAAGGAACTTTGTGAATTTTATGATAATTTTGAAGAAAGCTACGGTAACTTAGTTC
TAGAAGCAAAGAGGAGAAAGGATGTGGCAAACAGAATGAAAACTATATTGAAAGATTGTGAAAAGCAGTT
GCAGAATTTAGATGCTCAGGACCAGGAAGAACGTCAGAATTTTATAGCGGAAAATGGAACTTATCTTCCT
GAGACAATCTGGCCCGGTAAAATTGACGATTTTTCTTCCCTGTACACTTTAAATTACAACGTGAAGAATC
CTTAGAAAAAAGGAAAAAAAGGCTGCAGAGATCTATGAATCGTAGATACTGAAAAACCCCGCAAGTTCAC
TTCAACTGTGCATCGTGCACCATCTCAATTTCTTTCATTTATACATCGTTTTGCCTTCTTTTATGTAACT
ATACTCCTCTAAGTTTCAATCTTGGCCATGTAACCTCTGATCTATAGAATTTTTTAAATGACTAGAATTA
ATGCCCATCTTTTTTTTGGACCTAAATTCTTCATGAAAATATATTACGAGGGCTTATTCAGAAGCTTTGG
ACTTCTTCGCCAGAGGTTTGGTCAAGTCTCCAATCAAGGTTGTCGGCTTGTCTACCTTGCCAGAAATTTA
CGAAAAGATGGAAAAGGGTCAAATCGTTGGTAGATACGTTGTTGACACTTCTAAATAAGCGAATTTCTTA
TGATTTATGATTTTTATTATTAAATAAGTTATAAAAAAAATAAGTGTATACAAATTTTAAAGTGACTCTT
AGGTTTTAAAACGAAAATTCTTATTCTTGAGTAACTCTTTCCTGTAGGTCAGGTTGCTTTCTCAGGTATA
GCATGAGGTCGCTCTTATTGACCACACCTCTACCGGCATGCCGGTCGAAATTCCCCTACCCTATGAACAT
ATTCCATTTTGTAATTTCGTGTCGTTTCTATTATGAATTTCATTTATAAAGTTTATGTACAAATATCATA
AAAAAAGAGAATCTTTTTAAGCAAGGATTTTCTTAACCTCTTCGGCGACAGCATCACCGACTTCGGTGGT
ACTGTTGGAACCACCTAAATCACCAGTTCTGATACCTGCATCCAAAACCTTTTTAACTGCATCTTCAATG
GCCTTACCTTCTTCAGGCAAGTTCAATGACAATTTCAACATCATTGCAGCAGACAAGATAGTGGCGATAG
GGTTGACCTTATTCTTTGGCAAATCTGGAGCAGAACCGTGGCATGGTTCGTACAAACCAAATGCGGTGTT
CTTGTCTGGCAAAGAGGCCAAGGACGCAGATGGCAACAAACCCAAGGAACCTGGGATAACGGAGGCTTCA
TCGGAGACGATATCACCAAACATGTTGCTGGTGATTATAATACCATTTAGGTGGGTTGGGTTCCTAACTA
GGATCATGGCGGCAGAATCAATCAATTGATGTTGAACCTTCAATGTAGGAAATTCGTTCTTGATGGTTTC
CTCCACAGTTTTTCTCCATAATCTTGAAGAGGCCAAAACATTAGCTTTATCCAAGGACCAAATAGGCAAT
GGTGGCTCATGTTGTAGGGCCATGAAAGCGGCCATTCTTGTGATTCTTTGCACTTCTGGAACGGTGTATT
GTTCACTATCCCAAGCGACACCATCACCATCGTCTTCCTTTCTCTTACCAAAGTAAATACCTCCCACTAA
TTCTCTGACAACAACGAAGTCAGTACCTTTAGCAAATTGTGGCTTGATTGGAGATAAGTCTAAAAGAGAG
TCGGATGCAAAGTTACATGGTCTTAAGTTGGCGTACAATTGAAGTTCTTTACGGATTTTTAGTAAACCTT
GTTCAGGTCTAACACTACCTGTACCCCATTTAGGACCACCCACAGCACCTAACAAAACGGCATCAGCCTT
CTTGGAGGCTTCCAGCGCCTCATCTGGAAGTGGGACACCTGTAGCTTCGATAGCAGCACCACCAATTAAA
TGATTTTCGAAATCGAACTTGACATTGGAACGAACATCAGAAATAGCTTTAAGAACCTTAATGGCTTCGG
CTGTGATTTCTTGACCAACGTGGTCACCTGGCAAAACGACGATCTTCTTAGGGGCAGACATTAGAATGGT
ATATCCTTGAAATATATATATATATTGCTGAAATGTAAAAGGTAAGAAAAGTTAGAAAGTAAGACGATTG
CTAACCACCTATTGGAAAAAACAATAGGTCCTTAAATAATATTGTCAACTTCAAGTATTGTGATGCAAGC
ATTTAGTCATGAACGCTTCTCTATTCTATATGAAAAGCCGGTTCCGGCGCTCTCACCTTTCCTTTTTCTC
CCAATTTTTCAGTTGAAAAAGGTATATGCGTCAGGCGACCTCTGAAATTAACAAAAAATTTCCAGTCATC
GAATTTGATTCTGTGCGATAGCGCCCCTGTGTGTTCTCGTTATGTTGAGGAAAAAAATAATGGTTGCTAA
GAGATTCGAACTCTTGCATCTTACGATACCTGAGTATTCCCACAGTTGGGGGATCTCGACTCTAGCTAGA
GGATCAATTCGTAATCATGTCATAGCTGTTTCCTGTGTGAAATTGTTATCCGCTCACAATTCCACACAAC
ATACGAGCCGGAAGCATAAAGTGTAAAGCCTGGGGTGCCTAATGAGTGAGCTAACTCACATTAATTGCGT
TGCGCTCACTGCCCGCTTTCCAGTCGGGAAACCTGTCGTGCCAGCTGCATTAATGAATCGGCCAACGCGC
GGGGAGAGGCGGTTTGCGTATTGGGCGCTCTTCCGCTTCCTCGCTCACTGACTCGCTGCGCTCGGTCGTT
CGGCTGCGGCGAGCGGTATCAGCTCACTCAAAGGCGGTAATACGGTTATCCACAGAATCAGGGGATAACG
CAGGAAAGAACATGTGAGCAAAAGGCCAGCAAAAGGCCAGGAACCGTAAAAAGGCCGCGTTGCTGGCGTT
TTTCCATAGGCTCCGCCCCCCTGACGAGCATCACAAAAATCGACGCTCAAGTCAGAGGTGGCGAAACCCG
ACAGGACTATAAAGATACCAGGCGTTTCCCCCTGGAAGCTCCCTCGTGCGCTCTCCTGTTCCGACCCTGC
CGCTTACCGGATACCTGTCCGCCTTTCTCCCTTCGGGAAGCGTGGCGCTTTCTCATAGCTCACGCTGTAG
GTATCTCAGTTCGGTGTAGGTCGTTCGCTCCAAGCTGGGCTGTGTGCACGAACCCCCCGTTCAGCCCGAC
CGCTGCGCCTTATCCGGTAACTATCGTCTTGAGTCCAACCCGGTAAGACACGACTTATCGCCACTGGCAG
CAGCCACTGGTAACAGGATTAGCAGAGCGAGGTATGTAGGCGGTGCTACAGAGTTCTTGAAGTGGTGGCC
TAACTACGGCTACACTAGAAGAACAGTATTTGGTATCTGCGCTCTGCTGAAGCCAGTTACCTTCGGAAAA
AGAGTTGGTAGCTCTTGATCCGGCAAACAAACCACCGCTGGTAGCGGTGGTTTTTTTGTTTGCAAGCAGC
AGATTACGCGCAGAAAAAAAGGATCTCAAGAAGATCCTTTGATCTTTTCTACGGGGTCTGACGCTCAGTG
GAACGAAAACTCACGTTAAGGGATTTTGGTCATGAGATTATCAAAAAGGATCTTCACCTAGATCCTTTTA
AATTAAAAATGAAGTTTTAAATCAATCTAAAGTATATATGAGTAAACTTGGTCTGACAGTTACCAATGCT
TAATCAGTGAGGCACCTATCTCAGCGATCTGTCTATTTCGTTCATCCATAGTTGCCTGACTCCCCGTCGT
GTAGATAACTACGATACGGGAGGGCTTACCATCTGGCCCCAGTGCTGCAATGATACCGCGAGACCCACGC
TCACCGGCTCCAGATTTATCAGCAATAAACCAGCCAGCCGGAAGGGCCGAGCGCAGAAGTGGTCCTGCAA
CTTTATCCGCCTCCATCCAGTCTATTAATTGTTGCCGGGAAGCTAGAGTAAGTAGTTCGCCAGTTAATAG
TTTGCGCAACGTTGTTGCCATTGCTACAGGCATCGTGGTGTCACGCTCGTCGTTTGGTATGGCTTCATTC
AGCTCCGGTTCCCAACGATCAAGGCGAGTTACATGATCCCCTATGTTGTGCAAAAAAGCGGTTAGCTCCT
TCGGTCCTCCGATCGTTGTCAGAAGTAAGTTGGCCGCAGTGTTATCACTCATGGTTATGGCAGCACTGCA
TAATTCTCTTACTGTCATGCCATCCGTAAGATGCTTTTCTGTGACTGGTGAGTACTCAACCAAGTCATTC
TGAGAATAGTGTATGCGGCGACCGAGTTGCTCTTGCCCGGCGTCAATACGGGATAATACCGCGCCACATA
GCAGAACTTTAAAAGTGCTCATCATTGGAAAACGTTCTTCGGGGCGAAAACTCTCAAGGATCTTACCGCT
GTTGAGATCCAGTTCGATGTAACCCACTCGTGCACCCAACTGATCTTCAGCATCTTTTACTTTCACCAGC
GTTTCTGGGTGAGCAAAAACAGGAAGGCAAAATGCCGCAAAAAAGGGAATAAGGGCGACACGGAAATGTT
GAATACTCATACTCTTCCTTTTTCAATATTATTGAAGCATTTATCAGGGTTATTGTCTCATGAGCGGATA
CATATTTGAATGTATTTAGAAAAATAAACAAATAGGGGTTCCGCGCACATTTCCCCGAAAAGTGCCACCT
GACGTCTAAGAAACCATTATTATCATGACATTAACCTATAAAAATAGGCGTATCACGAGGCCCTTTCGTC
TCGCGCGTTTCGGTGATGACGGTGAAAACCTCTGACACATGCAGCTCCCGGAGACGGTCACAGCTTGTCT
GTAAGCGGATGCCGGGAGCAGACAAGCCCGTCAGGGCGCGTCAGCGGGTGTTGGCGGGTGTCGGGGCTGG
CTTAACTATGCGGCATCAGAGCAGATTGTACTGAGAGTGCACCATAACGCATTTAAGCATAAACACGCAC
TATGCCGTTCTTCTCATGTATATATATATACAGGCAACACGCAGATATAGGTGCGACGTGAACAGTGAGC
TGTATGTGCGCAGCTCGCGTTGCATTTTCGGAAGCGCTCGTTTTCGGAAACGCTTTGAAGTTCCTATTCC
GAAGTTCCTATTCTCTAGCTAGAAAGTATAGGAACTTCAGAGCGCTTTTGAAAACCAAAAGCGCTCTGAA
GACGCACTTTCAAAAAACCAAAAACGCACCGGACTGTAACGAGCTACTAAAATATTGCGAATACCGCTTC
CACAAACATTGCTCAAAAGTATCTCTTTGCTATATATCTCTGTGCTATATCCCTATATAACCTACCCATC
CACCTTTCGCTCCTTGAACTTGCATCTAAACTCGACCTCTACATTTTTTATGTTTATCTCTAGTATTACT
CTTTAGACAAAAAAATTGTAGTAAGAACTATTCATAGAGTGAATCGAAAACAATACGAAAATGTAAACAT
TTCCTATACGTAGTATATAGAGACAAAATAGAAGAAACCGTTCATAATTTTCTGACCAATGAAGAATCAT
CAACGCTATCACTTTCTGTTCACAAAGTATGCGCAATCCACATCGGTATAGAATATAATCGGGGATGCCT
TTATCTTGAAAAAATGCACCCGCAGCTTCGCTAGTAATCAGTAAACGCGGGAAGTGGAGTCAGGCTTTTT
TTATGGAAGAGAAAATAGACACCAAAGTAGCCTTCTTCTAACCTTAACGGACCTACAGTGCAAAAAGTTA
TCAAGAGACTGCATTATAGAGCGCACAAAGGAGAAAAAAAGTAATCTAAGATGCTTTGTTAGAAAAATAG
CGCTCTCGGGATGCATTTTTGTAGAACAAAAAAGAAGTATAGATTCTTTGTTGGTAAAATAGCGCTCTCG
CGTTGCATTTCTGTTCTGTAAAAATGCAGCTCAGATTCTTTGTTTGAAAAATTAGCGCTCTCGCGTTGCA
TTTTTGTTTTACAAAAATGAAGCACAGATTCTTCGTTGGTAAAATAGCGCTTTCGCGTTGCATTTCTGTT
CTGTAAAAATGCAGCTCAGATTCTTTGTTTGAAAAATTAGCGCTCTCGCGTTGCATTTTTGTTCTACAAA
ATGAAGCACAGATGCTTCGTTGC
Features (pLannotate 1.2.2; 18 found; start..end, strand, type, name):
      8..404     +  promoter       ADH1 promoter: S. cerevisiae ADH1; promoter for alcohol dehydrogenase 1
    450..469     +  CDS            SV40 NLS (fragment): nuclear localization signal of SV40 (simian virus 40) large T antigen
    486..827     +  CDS            GAL4 activation domain: activation domain of the GAL4 transcriptional activator; Saccharomyces cerevisiae GAL4 (truncated)
    855..2102    +  CDS            ATG17: ATG17_YEAST - Also known as APG17. Experimental evidence at protein level: Swiss-Prot protein existence level 1. Autophagy-specific protein that functions with ATG13, ATG29, and CIS1/ATG31 in response to autophagy-inducing signals as a scaffold to recruit other ATG proteins to organize pre-autophagosomal structure (PAS) formation. Modulates the timing and magnitude of the autophagy response, such as the size of the sequestering vesicles, through interacting with and regulating ATG1 kinase activity. Plays particularly a role in pexophagy and nucleophagy. With ATG13, is required for ATG1 activat
   2371..2505    +  CDS            ADH1 (fragment): ADH1_YEAST - Also known as ADC1. Experimental evidence at protein level: Swiss-Prot protein existence level 1. This isozyme preferentially catalyzes the conversion of primary unbranched alcohols to their corresponding aldehydes. Also shows activity toward secondary alcohols. From Saccharomyces cerevisiae (strain ATCC 204508 / S288c) (Baker's yeast).
   2509..2696    +  terminator     ADH1 terminator: S. cerevisiae ADH1; transcription terminator for the S. cerevisiae alcohol dehydrogenase 1 (ADH1) gene
   2817..3911    -  CDS            LEU2: 3-isopropylmalate dehydrogenase, required for leucine biosynthesis; S. cerevisiae LEU2; yeast auxotrophic marker
   3912..4317    -  promoter       LEU2 promoter: S. cerevisiae LEU2
   4383..4399    -  protein_bind   lac operator: The lac repressor binds to the lac operator to inhibit transcription in E. coli. This inhibition can be relieved by adding lactose or isopropyl-β-D-thiogalactopyranoside (IPTG). lac repressor encoded by lacI
   4407..4437    -  promoter       lac promoter: promoter for the E. coli lac operon
   4452..4473    -  protein_bind   CAP binding site: CAP binding activates transcription in the presence of cAMP. E. coli catabolite activator protein
   4486..4578    -  CDS            lacI (fragment): lac repressor; lacI; The lac repressor binds to the lac operator to inhibit transcription in E. coli. This inhibition can be relieved by adding lactose or isopropyl-β-D-thiogalactopyranoside (IPTG).
   4761..5349    -  rep_origin     ori: high-copy-number ColE1/pMB1/pBR322/pUC origin of replication
   5520..6380    -  CDS            AmpR: β-lactamase; bla; confers resistance to ampicillin, carbenicillin, and related antibiotics
   6381..6485    -  promoter       AmpR promoter: bla
   6580..6615    +  CDS            rop (fragment): Rop protein, which maintains plasmids at low copy number; rop
   6717..6766    +  misc_feature   bom (fragment): basis of mobility region from pBR322
   6767..7931    +  rep_origin     2μ ori: yeast 2μ plasmid origin of replication
