[The description below was written by a language model from this plasmid's Addgene catalogue record and pLannotate feature annotations shown in this document.]
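Description:
pGAD-Atg17(F317G) is a yeast two-hybrid "prey" plasmid built on the pGAD-c1 backbone, a yeast/E. coli shuttle vector of about 7.9 kb. In bacteria it is maintained through a high-copy ColE1/pUC-type origin and selected with ampicillin via the β-lactamase gene (AmpR). In Saccharomyces cerevisiae it replicates episomally from the 2μ origin and is selected by leucine prototrophy through the LEU2 marker, which is driven by its own promoter. Remnants of lac regulatory sequences (lac promoter, operator, CAP site, a lacI fragment) and pBR322-derived rop and bom fragments are also annotated; these appear to be backbone leftovers rather than functional parts of the design.

The expression cassette uses the yeast ADH1 promoter to drive a fusion protein consisting of an SV40 large T antigen nuclear localization signal, the GAL4 transcriptional activation domain, and budding yeast ATG17, with transcription ending at the ADH1 terminator. ATG17 encodes an autophagy scaffold protein that works with Atg13, Atg29 and Atg31 to organize the pre-autophagosomal structure and to regulate Atg1 kinase activity. Here it carries a phenylalanine-to-glycine substitution at residue 317.

In a two-hybrid assay, this activation-domain fusion is co-expressed with a partner fused to the GAL4 DNA-binding domain, and interaction between the two reconstitutes a transcription factor that switches on reporter genes. The point mutant is presumably used to test whether residue 317 is needed for a particular Atg17 interaction. The associated study concerns coordination of the Atg17-Atg31-Atg29 complex with Atg11 in recruiting the Vam7 SNARE for autophagosome-vacuole fusion, but the record does not state which binding partner the mutation is meant to affect.
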