Addgene plasmid #122268: pGAD-Atg17(F317G)
Purpose: For Yeast-two-hybrid analysis
Depositing lab: Daniel Klionsky. Depositing organization: University of Michigan. Publication: The Atg17-Atg31-Atg29 Complex Coordinates with Atg11 to Recruit the Vam7 SNARE and Mediate Autophagosome-Vacuole Fusion. Liu X, Mao K, Yu AYH, Omairi-Nasser A, Austin J 2nd, Glick BS, Yip CK, Klionsky DJ. Curr Biol. 2016 Jan 25;26(2):150-160. doi: 10.1016/j.cub.2015.11.054. Epub 2016 Jan 7. PubMed 26774783.
Backbone
  Vector backbone: pGAD-c1
  Vector type: Yeast Expression
  Selectable markers: LEU2
Growth in bacteria
  Bacterial resistance: Ampicillin, 100 μg/mL
  Growth temperature: 37°C
  Growth strain: DH5alpha
  Copy number: Unknown
Gene/Insert
  Gene/Insert name: ATG17
  Species: S. cerevisiae (budding yeast)
  Mutation: Phenylalanine 317 to glycine
Terms and licenses: Academic/Nonprofit Terms; Industry Terms: Not Available to Industry
How to cite: pGAD-Atg17(F317G) was a gift from Daniel Klionsky (Addgene plasmid # 122268 ; http://n2t.net/addgene:122268 ; RRID:Addgene_122268)
